Addgene plasmid #83930: pLenti-sgCCR5
Purpose: Lentiviral vector expressing an sgRNA targeting CCR5 NOTE: This plasmid does NOT contain Cas9.
Depositing lab: David Sabatini. Depositing organization: Whitehead Institute for Biomedical Research. Publication: A genome-wide CRISPR screen identifies a restricted set of HIV host dependency factors. Park RJ, Wang T, Koundakjian D, Hultquist JF, Lamothe-Molina P, Monel B, Schumann K, Yu H, Krupzcak KM, Garcia-Beltran W, Piechocka-Trocha A, Krogan NJ, Marson A, Sabatini DM, Lander ES, Hacohen N, Walker BD. Nat Genet. 2016 Dec 19. doi: 10.1038/ng.3741. PubMed 27992415.
Backbone
  Vector backbone: pLenti-sgRNA
  Vector type: Mammalian Expression, Lentiviral, CRISPR
  Selectable markers: Puromycin
Growth in bacteria
  Bacterial resistance: Ampicillin, 100 μg/mL
  Growth temperature: 37°C
  Growth strain: NEB Stable
  Copy number: High Copy
Gene/Insert
  Gene/Insert name: sgCCR5
  gRNA/shRNA sequence: GACAAGTGTGATCACTTGGG
  Promoter: U6
  Cloning method: Restriction Enzyme; 5′ cloning site BsmBI (destroyed during cloning); 3′ cloning site BsmBI (destroyed during cloning)
  Sequencing primers: 5′ CATATACGATACAAGGCTGTT
Terms and licenses: Academic/Nonprofit Terms; Industry Terms: Not Available to Industry
How to cite: pLenti-sgCCR5 was a gift from David Sabatini (Addgene plasmid # 83930 ; http://n2t.net/addgene:83930 ; RRID:Addgene_83930)
