[The description below was written by a language model from this plasmid's Addgene catalogue record and pLannotate feature annotations shown in this document.]
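Description:
pLenti-sgCCR5 is a 7,290 nt lentiviral CRISPR guide-expression plasmid built on the pLenti-sgRNA backbone. It delivers a single guide RNA against CCR5 into mammalian cells and does not encode Cas9, so the nuclease must be supplied separately. In bacteria it is maintained through a high-copy ColE1/pUC-type origin and selected with ampicillin via the bla gene. The backbone also carries an f1 origin, an SV40 origin and poly(A) signal, and remnants of a lac/lacZα cloning region flanked by T7 and T3 promoters.

The transfer cassette has a third-generation-style layout. An RSV promoter fused to a truncated HIV-1 5' LTR drives production of the genomic RNA in packaging cells. This is followed by the Ψ packaging signal with a gag fragment, the Rev response element for Rev-dependent nuclear export, a cPPT/CTS element, and a self-inactivating ΔU3 3' LTR that disables LTR promoter activity after integration.

Between the LTRs, a human U6 RNA polymerase III promoter transcribes the CCR5-targeting spacer joined to the Streptococcus pyogenes Cas9 guide scaffold. The spacer was inserted at BsmBI sites that were destroyed during cloning. Downstream, an EF-1α core promoter drives puromycin N-acetyltransferase, which allows selection of transduced cells, and a WPRE enhances expression of that transcript.

The plasmid was deposited with a genome-wide CRISPR screen for HIV host dependency factors. The record does not describe its specific role in that study beyond targeting CCR5, which is known as an HIV co-receptor. It is suited to making stable CCR5-targeted cell populations in Cas9-expressing cells.
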