Features (pLannotate 1.2.2; 27 found; start..end, strand, type, name):
      5..231     +  promoter       RSV promoter: Rous sarcoma virus enhancer/promoter
    232..412     +  LTR            5' LTR (truncated): truncated 5' long terminal repeat (LTR) from HIV-1
    459..584     +  misc_feature   HIV-1 Ψ: packaging signal of human immunodeficiency virus type 1
    568..931     +  CDS            HIV-1 gag (fragment): gag protein from human immunodeficiency virus 1; gag
   1077..1310    +  misc_feature   RRE: The Rev response element (RRE) of HIV-1 allows for Rev-dependent mRNA export from the nucleus to the cytoplasm.
   1687..1713    +  CDS            Rev (fragment): human immunodeficiency virus 1 (HIV-1) Rev protein; rev; enhances nuclear export of unspliced and incompletely spliced viral mRNAs
   1717..1957    +  promoter       U6 promoter: RNA polymerase III promoter for human U6 snRNA
   1986..2061    +  misc_RNA       gRNA scaffold: guide RNA scaffold for the Streptococcus pyogenes CRISPR/Cas9 system
   2109..2226    +  misc_feature   cPPT/CTS: central polypurine tract and central termination sequence of HIV-1
   2295..2506    +  promoter       EF-1α core promoter: core promoter for human elongation factor EF-1α
   2532..3131    +  CDS            PuroR (fragment): puromycin N-acetyltransferase; pac from Streptomyces; confers resistance to puromycin
   3147..3735    +  misc_feature   WPRE: woodchuck hepatitis virus posttranscriptional regulatory element
   3786..3805    +  misc_feature   cPPT/CTS (fragment): central polypurine tract and central termination sequence of HIV-1
   3807..4040    +  LTR            3' LTR (ΔU3): self-inactivating 3' long terminal repeat (LTR) from HIV-1
   4118..4239    +  polyA_signal   SV40 poly(A) signal: SV40 polyadenylation signal
   4279..4414    +  rep_origin     SV40 ori: SV40 origin of replication
   4435..4453    -  promoter       T7 promoter: promoter for bacteriophage T7 RNA polymerase
   4461..4616    +  CDS            lacZα (fragment): LacZα fragment of β-galactosidase; lacZ fragment
   4621..5049    +  rep_origin     f1 ori (sequence partly withheld): f1 bacteriophage origin of replication; arrow indicates direction of (+) strand synthesis
   5102..5206    +  promoter       AmpR promoter: bla
   5207..6067    +  CDS            AmpR: β-lactamase; bla; confers resistance to ampicillin, carbenicillin, and related antibiotics
   6238..6826    +  rep_origin     ori: high-copy-number ColE1/pMB1/pBR322/pUC origin of replication
   7009..7101    +  CDS            lacI (fragment): lac repressor; lacI; The lac repressor binds to the lac operator to inhibit transcription in E. coli. This inhibition can be relieved by adding lactose or isopropyl-β-D-thiogalactopyranoside (IPTG).
   7114..7135    +  protein_bind   CAP binding site: CAP binding activates transcription in the presence of cAMP. E. coli catabolite activator protein
   7150..7180    +  promoter       lac promoter: promoter for the E. coli lac operon
   7188..7204    +  protein_bind   lac operator: The lac repressor binds to the lac operator to inhibit transcription in E. coli. This inhibition can be relieved by adding lactose or isopropyl-β-D-thiogalactopyranoside (IPTG). lac repressor encoded by lacI
   7249..7267    +  promoter       T3 promoter: promoter for bacteriophage T3 RNA polymerase
>Addgene plasmid #83930 | pLenti-sgCCR5 | addgene full sequence | sequence record 163153 | Addgene Assembled Sequence
TTAATGTAGTCTTATGCAATACTCTTGTAGTCTTGCAACATGGTAACGATGAGTTAGCAACATGCCTTAC
AAGGAGAGAAAAAGCACCGTGCATGCCGATTGGTGGAAGTAAGGTGGTACGATCGTGCCTTATTAGGAAG
GCAACAGACGGGTCTGACATGGATTGGACGAACCACTGAATTGCCGCATTGCAGAGATATTGTATTTAAG
TGCCTAGCTCGATACATAAACGGGTCTCTCTGGTTAGACCAGATCTGAGCCTGGGAGCTCTCTGGCTAAC
TAGGGAACCCACTGCTTAAGCCTCAATAAAGCTTGCCTTGAGTGCTTCAAGTAGTGTGTGCCCGTCTGTT
GTGTGACTCTGGTAACTAGAGATCCCTCAGACCCTTTTAGTCAGTGTGGAAAATCTCTAGCAGTGGCGCC
CGAACAGGGACTTGAAAGCGAAAGGGAAACCAGAGGAGCTCTCTCGACGCAGGACTCGGCTTGCTGAAGC
GCGCACGGCAAGAGGCGAGGGGCGGCGACTGGTGAGTACGCCAAAAATTTTGACTAGCGGAGGCTAGAAG
GAGAGAGATGGGTGCGAGAGCGTCAGTATTAAGCGGGGGAGAATTAGATCGCGATGGGAAAAAATTCGGT
TAAGGCCAGGGGGAAAGAAAAAATATAAATTAAAACATATAGTATGGGCAAGCAGGGAGCTAGAACGATT
CGCAGTTAATCCTGGCCTGTTAGAAACATCAGAAGGCTGTAGACAAATACTGGGACAGCTACAACCATCC
CTTCAGACAGGATCAGAAGAACTTAGATCATTATATAATACAGTAGCAACCCTCTATTGTGTGCATCAAA
GGATAGAGATAAAAGACACCAAGGAAGCTTTAGACAAGATAGAGGAAGAGCAAAACAAAAGTAAGACCAC
CGCACAGCAAGCGGCCGCTGATCTTCAGACCTGGAGGAGGAGATATGAGGGACAATTGGAGAAGTGAATT
ATATAAATATAAAGTAGTAAAAATTGAACCATTAGGAGTAGCACCCACCAAGGCAAAGAGAAGAGTGGTG
CAGAGAGAAAAAAGAGCAGTGGGAATAGGAGCTTTGTTCCTTGGGTTCTTGGGAGCAGCAGGAAGCACTA
TGGGCGCAGCGTCAATGACGCTGACGGTACAGGCCAGACAATTATTGTCTGGTATAGTGCAGCAGCAGAA
CAATTTGCTGAGGGCTATTGAGGCGCAACAGCATCTGTTGCAACTCACAGTCTGGGGCATCAAGCAGCTC
CAGGCAAGAATCCTGGCTGTGGAAAGATACCTAAAGGATCAACAGCTCCTGGGGATTTGGGGTTGCTCTG
GAAAACTCATTTGCACCACTGCTGTGCCTTGGAATGCTAGTTGGAGTAATAAATCTCTGGAACAGATTTG
GAATCACACGACCTGGATGGAGTGGGACAGAGAAATTAACAATTACACAAGCTTAATACACTCCTTAATT
GAAGAATCGCAAAACCAGCAAGAAAAGAATGAACAAGAATTATTGGAATTAGATAAATGGGCAAGTTTGT
GGAATTGGTTTAACATAACAAATTGGCTGTGGTATATAAAATTATTCATAATGATAGTAGGAGGCTTGGT
AGGTTTAAGAATAGTTTTTGCTGTACTTTCTATAGTGAATAGAGTTAGGCAGGGATATTCACCATTATCG
TTTCAGACCCACCTCCCAACCCCGAGGGGACCCAGAGAGGGCCTATTTCCCATGATTCCTTCATATTTGC
ATATACGATACAAGGCTGTTAGAGAGATAATTAGAATTAATTTGACTGTAAACACAAAGATATTAGTACA
AAATACGTGACGTAGAAAGTAATAATTTCTTGGGTAGTTTGCAGTTTTAAAATTATGTTTTAAAATGGAC
TATCATATGCTTACCGTAACTTGAAAGTATTTCGATTTCTTGGCTTTATATATCTTGTGGAAAGGACGAA
ACACCGACAAGTGTGATCACTTGGGGTTTTAGAGCTAGAAATAGCAAGTTAAAATAAGGCTAGTCCGTTA
TCAACTTGAAAAAGTGGCACCGAGTCGGTGCTTTTTTGAATTCTAGATCTTGAGACAAATGGCAGTATTC
ATCCACAATTTTAAAAGAAAAGGGGGGATTGGGGGGTACAGTGCAGGGGAAAGAATAGTAGACATAATAG
CAACAGACATACAAACTAAAGAATTACAAAAACAAATTACAAAAATTCAAAATTTTCGGGTTTATTACAG
GGACAGCAGAGATCCACTTTGGCGCCGGCTCGAGTGGCTCCGGTGCCCGTCAGTGGGCAGAGCGCACATC
GCCCACAGTCCCCGAGAAGTTGGGGGGAGGGGTCGGCAATTGAACCGGTGCCTAGAGAAGGTGGCGCGGG
GTAAACTGGGAAAGTGATGTCGTGTACTGGCTCCGCCTTTTTCCCGAGGGTGGGGGAGAACCGTATATAA
GTGCAGTAGTCGCCGTGAACGTTCTTTTTCGCAACGGGTTTGCCGCCAGAACACAGGTGTCGTGACGCGG
GATCCGCCACCATGACCGAGTACAAGCCCACGGTGCGCCTCGCCACCCGCGACGACGTCCCCAGGGCCGT
ACGCACCCTCGCCGCCGCGTTCGCCGACTACCCCGCCACGCGCCACACCGTCGATCCGGACCGCCACATC
GAGCGGGTCACCGAGCTGCAAGAACTCTTCCTCACGCGCGTCGGGCTCGACATCGGCAAGGTGTGGGTCG
CGGACGACGGCGCCGCGGTGGCGGTCTGGACCACGCCGGAGAGCGTCGAAGCGGGGGCGGTGTTCGCCGA
GATCGGCCCGCGCATGGCCGAGTTGAGCGGTTCCCGGCTGGCCGCGCAGCAACAGATGGAAGGCCTCCTG
GCGCCGCACCGGCCCAAGGAGCCCGCGTGGTTCCTGGCCACCGTCGGAGTCTCGCCCGACCACCAGGGCA
AGGGTCTGGGCAGCGCCGTCGTGCTCCCCGGAGTGGAGGCGGCCGAGCGCGCCGGGGTGCCCGCCTTCCT
GGAGACCTCCGCGCCCCGCAACCTCCCCTTCTACGAGCGGCTCGGCTTCACCGTCACCGCCGACGTCGAG
GTGCCCGAAGGACCGCGCACCTGGTGCATGACCCGCAAGCCCGGTGCCTGAACGCGTTAAGTCGACAATC
AACCTCTGGATTACAAAATTTGTGAAAGATTGACTGGTATTCTTAACTATGTTGCTCCTTTTACGCTATG
TGGATACGCTGCTTTAATGCCTTTGTATCATGCTATTGCTTCCCGTATGGCTTTCATTTTCTCCTCCTTG
TATAAATCCTGGTTGCTGTCTCTTTATGAGGAGTTGTGGCCCGTTGTCAGGCAACGTGGCGTGGTGTGCA
CTGTGTTTGCTGACGCAACCCCCACTGGTTGGGGCATTGCCACCACCTGTCAGCTCCTTTCCGGGACTTT
CGCTTTCCCCCTCCCTATTGCCACGGCGGAACTCATCGCCGCCTGCCTTGCCCGCTGCTGGACAGGGGCT
CGGCTGTTGGGCACTGACAATTCCGTGGTGTTGTCGGGGAAATCATCGTCCTTTCCTTGGCTGCTCGCCT
GTGTTGCCACCTGGATTCTGCGCGGGACGTCCTTCTGCTACGTCCCTTCGGCCCTCAATCCAGCGGACCT
TCCTTCCCGCGGCCTGCTGCCGGCTCTGCGGCCTCTTCCGCGTCTTCGCCTTCGCCCTCAGACGAGTCGG
ATCTCCCTTTGGGCCGCCTCCCCGCGTCGACTTTAAGACCAATGACTTACAAGGCAGCTGTAGATCTTAG
CCACTTTTTAAAAGAAAAGGGGGGACTGGAAGGGCTAATTCACTCCCAACGAAGACAAGATCTGCTTTTT
GCTTGTACTGGGTCTCTCTGGTTAGACCAGATCTGAGCCTGGGAGCTCTCTGGCTAACTAGGGAACCCAC
TGCTTAAGCCTCAATAAAGCTTGCCTTGAGTGCTTCAAGTAGTGTGTGCCCGTCTGTTGTGTGACTCTGG
TAACTAGAGATCCCTCAGACCCTTTTAGTCAGTGTGGAAAATCTCTAGCAGTACGTATAGTAGTTCATGT
CATCTTATTATTCAGTATTTATAACTTGCAAAGAAATGAATATCAGAGAGTGAGAGGAACTTGTTTATTG
CAGCTTATAATGGTTACAAATAAAGCAATAGCATCACAAATTTCACAAATAAAGCATTTTTTTCACTGCA
TTCTAGTTGTGGTTTGTCCAAACTCATCAATGTATCTTATCATGTCTGGCTCTAGCTATCCCGCCCCTAA
CTCCGCCCATCCCGCCCCTAACTCCGCCCAGTTCCGCCCATTCTCCGCCCCATGGCTGACTAATTTTTTT
TATTTATGCAGAGGCCGAGGCCGCCTCGGCCTCTGAGCTATTCCAGAAGTAGTGAGGAGGCTTTTTTGGA
GGCCTAGGGACGTACCCAATTCGCCCTATAGTGAGTCGTATTACGCGCGCTCACTGGCCGTCGTTTTACA
ACGTCGTGACTGGGAAAACCCTGGCGTTACCCAACTTAATCGCCTTGCAGCACATCCCCCTTTCGCCAGC
TGGCGTAATAGCGAAGAGGCCCGCACCGATCGCCCTTCCCAACAGTTGCGCAGCCTGAATGGCGAATGGG
[124 nt withheld, positions 4621-4744]
C
[91 nt withheld, positions 4746-4836]
A
[49 nt withheld, positions 4838-4886]
CCTTTGACGTTGGAGTCCACGTTCTTT
[37 nt withheld, positions 4914-4950]
ACCCTATCTCGGTCTATTCTTTTGATTTATAAGGGATTTTGCCGATTTCGGCCTATTGGTTAAAAAATGA
GCTGATTTAACAAAAATTTAACGCGAATTTTAACAAAATATTAACGCTTACAATTTAGGTGGCACTTTTC
GGGGAAATGTGCGCGGAACCCCTATTTGTTTATTTTTCTAAATACATTCAAATATGTATCCGCTCATGAG
ACAATAACCCTGATAAATGCTTCAATAATATTGAAAAAGGAAGAGTATGAGTATTCAACATTTCCGTGTC
GCCCTTATTCCCTTTTTTGCGGCATTTTGCCTTCCTGTTTTTGCTCACCCAGAAACGCTGGTGAAAGTAA
AAGATGCTGAAGATCAGTTGGGTGCACGAGTGGGTTACATCGAACTGGATCTCAACAGCGGTAAGATCCT
TGAGAGTTTTCGCCCCGAAGAACGTTTTCCAATGATGAGCACTTTTAAAGTTCTGCTATGTGGCGCGGTA
TTATCCCGTATTGACGCCGGGCAAGAGCAACTCGGTCGCCGCATACACTATTCTCAGAATGACTTGGTTG
AGTACTCACCAGTCACAGAAAAGCATCTTACGGATGGCATGACAGTAAGAGAATTATGCAGTGCTGCCAT
AACCATGAGTGATAACACTGCGGCCAACTTACTTCTGACAACGATCGGAGGACCGAAGGAGCTAACCGCT
TTTTTGCACAACATGGGGGATCATGTAACTCGCCTTGATCGTTGGGAACCGGAGCTGAATGAAGCCATAC
CAAACGACGAGCGTGACACCACGATGCCTGTAGCAATGGCAACAACGTTGCGCAAACTATTAACTGGCGA
ACTACTTACTCTAGCTTCCCGGCAACAATTAATAGACTGGATGGAGGCGGATAAAGTTGCAGGACCACTT
CTGCGCTCGGCCCTTCCGGCTGGCTGGTTTATTGCTGATAAATCTGGAGCCGGTGAGCGTGGGTCTCGCG
GTATCATTGCAGCACTGGGGCCAGATGGTAAGCCCTCCCGTATCGTAGTTATCTACACGACGGGGAGTCA
GGCAACTATGGATGAACGAAATAGACAGATCGCTGAGATAGGTGCCTCACTGATTAAGCATTGGTAACTG
TCAGACCAAGTTTACTCATATATACTTTAGATTGATTTAAAACTTCATTTTTAATTTAAAAGGATCTAGG
TGAAGATCCTTTTTGATAATCTCATGACCAAAATCCCTTAACGTGAGTTTTCGTTCCACTGAGCGTCAGA
CCCCGTAGAAAAGATCAAAGGATCTTCTTGAGATCCTTTTTTTCTGCGCGTAATCTGCTGCTTGCAAACA
AAAAAACCACCGCTACCAGCGGTGGTTTGTTTGCCGGATCAAGAGCTACCAACTCTTTTTCCGAAGGTAA
CTGGCTTCAGCAGAGCGCAGATACCAAATACTGTTCTTCTAGTGTAGCCGTAGTTAGGCCACCACTTCAA
GAACTCTGTAGCACCGCCTACATACCTCGCTCTGCTAATCCTGTTACCAGTGGCTGCTGCCAGTGGCGAT
AAGTCGTGTCTTACCGGGTTGGACTCAAGACGATAGTTACCGGATAAGGCGCAGCGGTCGGGCTGAACGG
GGGGTTCGTGCACACAGCCCAGCTTGGAGCGAACGACCTACACCGAACTGAGATACCTACAGCGTGAGCT
ATGAGAAAGCGCCACGCTTCCCGAAGGGAGAAAGGCGGACAGGTATCCGGTAAGCGGCAGGGTCGGAACA
GGAGAGCGCACGAGGGAGCTTCCAGGGGGAAACGCCTGGTATCTTTATAGTCCTGTCGGGTTTCGCCACC
TCTGACTTGAGCGTCGATTTTTGTGATGCTCGTCAGGGGGGCGGAGCCTATGGAAAAACGCCAGCAACGC
GGCCTTTTTACGGTTCCTGGCCTTTTGCTGGCCTTTTGCTCACATGTTCTTTCCTGCGTTATCCCCTGAT
TCTGTGGATAACCGTATTACCGCCTTTGAGTGAGCTGATACCGCTCGCCGCAGCCGAACGACCGAGCGCA
GCGAGTCAGTGAGCGAGGAAGCGGAAGAGCGCCCAATACGCAAACCGCCTCTCCCCGCGCGTTGGCCGAT
TCATTAATGCAGCTGGCACGACAGGTTTCCCGACTGGAAAGCGGGCAGTGAGCGCAACGCAATTAATGTG
AGTTAGCTCACTCATTAGGCACCCCAGGCTTTACACTTTATGCTTCCGGCTCGTATGTTGTGTGGAATTG
TGAGCGGATAACAATTTCACACAGGAAACAGCTATGACCATGATTACGCCAAGCGCGCAATTAACCCTCA
CTAAAGGGAACAAAAGCTGGAGCTGCAAGC
