>Addgene plasmid #83930 | pLenti-sgCCR5 | addgene partial sequence | sequence record 163151 | hU6-F 5'-GAGGGCCTATTTCCCATGATT-3'
TACGATACAAGGCTGTTAGAGAGATAATTAGAATTAATTTGACTGTAAACACAAAGATATTAGTACAAAA
TACGTGACGTAGAAAGTAATAATTTCTTGGGTAGTTTGCAGTTTTAAAATTATGTTTTAAAATGGACTAT
CATATGCTTACCGTAACTTGAAAGTATTTCGATTTCTTGGCTTTATATATCTTGTGGAAAGGACGAAACA
CCGACAAGTGTGATCACTTGGGGTTTTAGAGCTAGAAATAGCAAGTTAAAATAAGGCTAGTCCGTTATCA
ACTTGAAAAAGTGGCACCGAGTCGGTGCTTTTTTGAATTCTAGATCTTGAGACAAATGGCAGTATTCATC
CACAATTTTAAAAGAAAAGGGGGGATTGGGGGGTACAGTGCAGGGGAAAGAATAGTAGACATAATAGCAA
CAGACATACAAACTAAAGAATTACAAAAACAAATTACAAAAATTCAAAATTTTCGGGTTTATTACAGGGA
CAGCAGAGATCCACTTTGGCGCCGGCTCGAGTGGCTCCGGTGCCCGTCAGTGGGCAGAGCGCACATCGCC
CACAGTCCCCGAGAAGTTGGGGGGAGGGGTCGGCAATTGAACCGGTGCCTAGAGAAGGTGGCGCGGGGTA
AACTGGGAAAGTGATGTCGTGTACTGGCTCCGCCTTTTTCCCGAGGGTGGGGGAGAACCGTATATAAGTG
CAGTAGTCGCCGTGAACGTTCTTTTTCGCAACGGGTTTGCCGCCAGAACACAGGTGTCGTGACGCGGGAT
CCGCCACCATGACCGAGTACAAGCCCACGGTGCGCCTCGCCACCCGCGACGACGTCCCCAGGGCCGTACG
CACCCTCGCCGCCGCGTTCGCCGACTACCCCGCCACGCGCCACACCGTCGATCCGGACCGCCACATCGAG
CGGGTCACCGAGCTGCAAGAACTCTTCCTCACGCGCGTCGGGCTCGACATCGGCAAGGTGTGGGTCGCGG
ACGACGGCGC
