>Addgene plasmid #83930 | pLenti-sgCCR5 | addgene partial sequence | sequence record 163152 | StrepPyoCas9-5UTR-F 5'-CGGTGCCACTTTTTCAAGTTG-3'
ACTTGCTATTTCTAGCTCTAAACCCCAAGTGATCACACTTGTCGGTGTTTCGTCCTTTCCACAAGATATA
TAAAGCCAAGAAATCGAAATACTTTCAAGTTACGGTAAGCATATGATAGTCCATTTTAAAACATAATTTT
AAAACTGCAAACTACCCAAGAAATTATTACTTTCTACGTCACGTATTTTGTACTAATATCTTTGTGTTTA
CAGTCAAATTAATTCTAATTATCTCTCTAACAGCCTTGTATCGTATATGCAAATATGAAGGAATCATGGG
AAATAGGCCCTCTCTGGGTCCCCTCGGGGTTGGGAGGTGGGTCTGAAACGATAATGGTGAATATCCCTGC
CTAACTCTATTCACTATAGAAAGTACAGCAAAAACTATTCTTAAACCTACCAAGCCTCCTACTATCATTA
TGAATAATTTTATATACCACAGCCAATTTGTTATGTTAAACCAATTCCACAAACTTGCCCATTTATCTAA
TTCCAATAATTCTTGTTCATTCTTTTCTTGCTGGTTTTGCGATTCTTCAATTAAGGAGTGTATTAAGCTT
GTGTAATTGTTAATTTCTCTGTCCCACTCCATCCAGGTCGTGTGATTCCAAATCTGTTCCAGAGATTTAT
TACTCCAACTAGCATTCCAAGGCACAGCAGTGGTGCAAATGAGTTTTCCAGAGCAACCCCAAATCCCCAG
GAGCTGTTGATCCTTTAGGTATCTTTCCACAGCCAGGATTCTTGCCTGGAGCTGCTTGATGCCCCAGACT
GTGAGTTGCAACAGATGCTGTTGCGCCTCAATAGCCCTCAGCAAATTGTTCTGCTGCTGCACTATACCAG
ACAATAATTGTCTGGCCTGTACCGTCAGCGTCAT
